>Addgene plasmid #166868 | pM116: CasRx VEGFA presgRNA | addgene full sequence | sequence record 331088 | Addgene NGS Result
CTCAGCTAGCGAGGGCCTATTTCCCATGATTCCTTCATATTTGCATATACGATACAAGGCTGTTAGAGAG
ATAATTGGAATTAATTTGACTGTAAACACAAAGATATTAGTACAAAATACGTGACGTAGAAAGTAATAAT
TTCTTGGGTAGTTTGCAGTTTTAAAATTATGTTTTAAAATGGACTATCATATGCTTACCGTAACTTGAAA
GTATTTCGATTTCTTGGCTTTATATATCTTGTGGAAAGGACGAAACACCGCAAGTAAACCCCTACCAACT
GGTCGGGGTTTGAAACTATGTGCTGGCCTTGGTGAGGTTTGATCCGCAAGTAAACCCCTACCAACTGGTC
GGGGTTTGAAACTTTTTTTGAATTCTGATGCGGTATTTTCTCCTTACGCATCTGTGCGGTATTTCACACC
GCATA
[95 nt withheld, positions 426-520]
T
[46 nt withheld, positions 522-567]
C
[141 nt withheld, positions 569-709]
CCTTTGACGTTGGAGTCCACGTTCTTT
[37 nt withheld, positions 737-773]
ACTCTATCTCGGGCTATTCTTTTGATTTATAAGGGATTTTGCCGATTTCGGTCTATTGGTTAAAAAATGA
GCTGATTTAACAAAAATTTAACGCGAATTTTAACAAAATATTAACGTTTACAATTTTATGGTGCACTCTC
AGTACAATCTGCTCTGATGCCGCATAGTTAAGCCAGCCCCGACACCCGCCAACACCCGCTGACGCGCCCT
GACGGGCTTGTCTGCTCCCGGCATCCGCTTACAGACAAGCTGTGACCGTCTCCGGGAGCTGCATGTGTCA
GAGGTTTTCACCGTCATCACCGAAACGCGCGAGACGAAAGGGCCTCGTGATACGCCTATTTTTATAGGTT
AATGTCATGATAATAATGGTTTCTTAGACGTCAGGTGGCACTTTTCGGGGAAATGTGCGCGGAACCCCTA
TTTGTTTATTTTTCTAAATACATTCAAATATGTATCCGCTCATGAGACAATAACCCTGATAAATGCTTCA
ATAATATTGAAAAAGGAAGAGTATGAGTATTCAACATTTCCGTGTCGCCCTTATTCCCTTTTTTGCGGCA
TTTTGCCTTCCTGTTTTTGCTCACCCAGAAACGCTGGTGAAAGTAAAAGATGCTGAAGATCAGTTGGGTG
CACGAGTGGGTTACATCGAACTGGATCTCAACAGCGGTAAGATCCTTGAGAGTTTTCGCCCCGAAGAACG
TTTTCCAATGATGAGCACTTTTAAAGTTCTGCTATGTGGCGCGGTATTATCCCGTATTGACGCCGGGCAA
GAGCAACTCGGTCGCCGCATACACTATTCTCAGAATGACTTGGTTGAGTACTCACCAGTCACAGAAAAGC
ATCTTACGGATGGCATGACAGTAAGAGAATTATGCAGTGCTGCCATAACCATGAGTGATAACACTGCGGC
CAACTTACTTCTGACAACGATCGGAGGACCGAAGGAGCTAACCGCTTTTTTGCACAACATGGGGGATCAT
GTAACTCGCCTTGATCGTTGGGAACCGGAGCTGAATGAAGCCATACCAAACGACGAGCGTGACACCACGA
TGCCTGTAGCAATGGCAACAACGTTGCGCAAACTATTAACTGGCGAACTACTTACTCTAGCTTCCCGGCA
ACAATTAATAGACTGGATGGAGGCGGATAAAGTTGCAGGACCACTTCTGCGCTCGGCCCTTCCGGCTGGC
TGGTTTATTGCTGATAAATCTGGAGCCGGTGAGCGTGGAAGCCGCGGTATCATTGCAGCACTGGGGCCAG
ATGGTAAGCCCTCCCGTATCGTAGTTATCTACACGACGGGGAGTCAGGCAACTATGGATGAACGAAATAG
ACAGATCGCTGAGATAGGTGCCTCACTGATTAAGCATTGGTAACTGTCAGACCAAGTTTACTCATATATA
CTTTAGATTGATTTAAAACTTCATTTTTAATTTAAAAGGATCTAGGTGAAGATCCTTTTTGATAATCTCA
TGACCAAAATCCCTTAACGTGAGTTTTCGTTCCACTGAGCGTCAGACCCCGTAGAAAAGATCAAAGGATC
TTCTTGAGATCCTTTTTTTCTGCGCGTAATCTGCTGCTTGCAAACAAAAAAACCACCGCTACCAGCGGTG
GTTTGTTTGCCGGATCAAGAGCTACCAACTCTTTTTCCGAAGGTAACTGGCTTCAGCAGAGCGCAGATAC
CAAATACTGTTCTTCTAGTGTAGCCGTAGTTAGGCCACCACTTCAAGAACTCTGTAGCACCGCCTACATA
CCTCGCTCTGCTAATCCTGTTACCAGTGGCTGCTGCCAGTGGCGATAAGTCGTGTCTTACCGGGTTGGAC
TCAAGACGATAGTTACCGGATAAGGCGCAGCGGTCGGGCTGAACGGGGGGTTCGTGCACACAGCCCAGCT
TGGAGCGAACGACCTACACCGAACTGAGATACCTACAGCGTGAGCTATGAGAAAGCGCCACGCTTCCCGA
AGGGAGAAAGGCGGACAGGTATCCGGTAAGCGGCAGGGTCGGAACAGGAGAGCGCACGAGGGAGCTTCCA
GGGGGAAACGCCTGGTATCTTTATAGTCCTGTCGGGTTTCGCCACCTCTGACTTGAGCGTCGATTTTTGT
GATGCTCGTCAGGGGGGCGGAGCCTATGGAAAAACGCCAGCAACGCGGCCTTTTTACGGTTCCTGGCCTT
TTGCTGGCCTTTTG
Features (pLannotate 1.2.2; 10 found; start..end, strand, type, name):
     11..251     +  promoter       U6 promoter: RNA polymerase III promoter for human U6 snRNA
    261..296     +  misc_RNA       RfxCas13d DR36: 36-base direct repeat for an RfxCas13d pre-gRNA (Konermann et al., 2018)
    327..362     +  misc_RNA       RfxCas13d DR36: 36-base direct repeat for an RfxCas13d pre-gRNA (Konermann et al., 2018)
    375..425     -  misc_feature   bom (fragment): basis of mobility region from pBR322
    444..899     +  rep_origin     f1 ori (sequence partly withheld): f1 bacteriophage origin of replication; arrow indicates direction of (+) strand synthesis
    900..949     -  misc_feature   bom (fragment): basis of mobility region from pBR322
   1051..1086    -  CDS            rop (fragment): Rop protein, which maintains plasmids at low copy number; rop
   1181..1285    +  promoter       AmpR promoter: bla
   1286..2146    +  CDS            AmpR: β-lactamase; bla; confers resistance to ampicillin, carbenicillin, and related antibiotics
   2317..2905    +  rep_origin     ori: high-copy-number ColE1/pMB1/pBR322/pUC origin of replication
