[The description below was written by a language model from this plasmid's Addgene catalogue record and pLannotate feature annotations shown in this document.]
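Description:
pM116: CasRx VEGFA presgRNA is a small (about 2.96 kb) mammalian-expression CRISPR plasmid that supplies a guide RNA for the RNA-targeting nuclease CasRx (RfxCas13d). It was built by Gibson cloning of a synthetic spacer into the pXR004 CasRx pre-gRNA cloning backbone. In bacteria it replicates from a high-copy ColE1/pUC-type origin and is selected with ampicillin through the β-lactamase gene under its own promoter. An f1 phage origin is also annotated, along with short fragments of the pBR322 bom region and rop that appear to be backbone remnants rather than functional elements. No mammalian selection marker or reporter is annotated.

The payload is a compact RNA polymerase III cassette. The human U6 promoter drives a pre-guide RNA array in which two 36-base RfxCas13d direct repeats flank a gap of about 30 nucleotides, which matches the length of the human VEGFA-targeting spacer listed in the record. This repeat–spacer–repeat layout mimics an unprocessed CRISPR array, and CasRx itself cleaves the precursor into a mature guide that directs the enzyme to the complementary VEGFA transcript.

The plasmid does not encode CasRx, so the nuclease has to be provided from a separate construct, typically by co-transfection into human cells. The record describes its purpose as U6-driven expression of a VEGFA-targeting guide compatible with CasRx, and the associated work concerns in vitro CasRx-mediated RNA editing methods. It is therefore used for targeting VEGFA mRNA in cultured cells.
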