Addgene plasmid #166868: pM116: CasRx VEGFA presgRNA
Purpose: U6-driven expression of human VEGFA targeting presgRNA compatible with CasRx.
Depositing lab: Guei-Sheung Liu. Depositing organization: University of Tasmania. Publication: Methods for in vitro CRISPR/CasRx-Mediated RNA Editing. Chuang YF, Wang PY, Kumar S, Lama S, Lin FL, Liu GS. Front Cell Dev Biol. 2021 Jun 11;9:667879. doi: 10.3389/fcell.2021.667879. eCollection 2021. PubMed 34178991.
Backbone
  Vector backbone: pXR004: CasRx pre-gRNA cloning backbone
  Backbone manufacturer: Plasmid #109054
  Backbone size w/o insert (bp): 2927
  Total vector size (bp): 2957
  Vector type: Mammalian Expression, CRISPR
Growth in bacteria
  Bacterial resistance: Ampicillin, 100 μg/mL
  Growth temperature: 37°C
  Growth strain: NEB Stable
  Copy number: High Copy
Gene/Insert
  Gene/Insert name: Human VEGFA targeting presgRNA
  gRNA/shRNA sequence: TATGTGCTGGCCTTGGTGAGGTTTGATCCG
  Species: Synthetic
  Promoter: U6
  Cloning method: Gibson Cloning
  Sequencing primers: 5′ GACTATCATATGCTTACCGT; 3′ CTCCTTTCGCTTTCTTCCCT
Terms and licenses: Academic/Nonprofit Terms; Industry Terms: Not Available to Industry
How to cite: pM116: CasRx VEGFA presgRNA was a gift from Guei-Sheung Liu (Addgene plasmid # 166868 ; http://n2t.net/addgene:166868 ; RRID:Addgene_166868)
